Addgene plasmid #230682: AiP1652 - pAAV-AiE2332m-minBG-SYFP2-WPRE3-BGHpA
Purpose: AiE2332m is an enhancer sequence, designed to drive AAV-mediated transgene expression in specific populations of brain cells
Depositing lab: Allen Institute for Brain Science & Bosiljka Tasic. Depositing organization: Allen Institute. Publication: A suite of enhancer AAVs and transgenic mouse lines for genetic access to cortical cell types. Ben-Simon Y, Hooper M, Narayan S, Daigle TL, Dwivedi D, Way SW, Oster A, Stafford DA, Mich JK, Taormina MJ, Martinez RA, Opitz-Araya X, Roth JR, Alexander JR, Allen S, Amster A, Arbuckle J, Ayala A, Baker PM, Bakken TE, Barcelli T, Barta S, Bendrick J, Bertagnolli D, Bielstein C, Bishwakarma P, Bowlus J, Boyer G, Brouner K, Casian B, Casper T, Chakka AB, Chakrabarty R, Chance RK, Chavan S, Clark M, Colbert K, Collman F, Daniel S, Departee M, DiValentin P, Donadio N, Dotson N, Egdorf T, Fliss T, Gabitto M, Garcia J, Gary A, Gasperini M, Gloe J, Goldy J, Gore BB, Graybuck L, Greisman N, Haeseleer F, Halterman C, Haradon Z, Hastings SD, Helback O, Ho W, Hockemeyer D, Huang C, Huff S, Hunker A, Johansen N, Jones D, Juneau Z, Kalmbach B, Kannan M, Khem S, Kussick E, Kutsal R, Larsen R, Lee C, Lee AY, Leibly M, Lenz GH, Li S, Liang E, Lusk N, Madigan Z, Malloy J, Malone J, McCue R, Melchor J, Mollenkopf T, Moosman S, Morin E, Newman D, Ng L, Ngo K, Omstead V, Otto S, Oyama A, Pena N, Pham T, Phillips E, Pom CA, Potekhina L, Ransford S, Ray PL, Rette D, Reynoldson C, Rimorin C, Rocha D, Ruiz A, Sanchez REA, Sawyer L, Sedeno-Cortes A, Sevigny JP, Shapovalova N, Shepard N, Shulga L, Sigler AR, Siverts L, Soliman S, Somasundaram S, Staats B, Stewart K, Szelenyi E, Tieu M, Trader C, Tran A, van Velthoven CTJ, Walker M, Wang Y, Weed N, Wirthlin M, Wood T, Wynalda B, Yao Z, Zhou T, Ariza J, Dee N, Reding M, Ronellenfitch K, Mufti S, Sunkin SM, Smith KA, Esposito L, Waters J, Thyagarajan B, Yao S, Lein ES, Zeng H, Levi BP, Ngai J, Ting JT, Tasic B. Cell. 2025 May 16:S0092-8674(25)00513-6. doi: 10.1016/j.cell.2025.05.002. PubMed 40403729.
Backbone
  Vector backbone: pAAV2
  Vector type: AAV
Growth in bacteria
  Bacterial resistance: Ampicillin, 100 μg/mL
  Growth temperature: 37°C
  Growth strain: NEB Stable
  Copy number: High Copy
Gene/Insert
  Gene/Insert name: SYFP2
  Species: Synthetic
  Promoter: minBG
  Cloning method: Gibson Cloning
Terms and licenses: Academic/Nonprofit Terms; Industry Terms: Not Available to Industry
How to cite: AiP1652 - pAAV-AiE2332m-minBG-SYFP2-WPRE3-BGHpA was a gift from Allen Institute for Brain Science & Bosiljka Tasic (Addgene plasmid # 230682 ; http://n2t.net/addgene:230682 ; RRID:Addgene_230682)
