[The description below was written by a language model from this plasmid's Addgene catalogue record and pLannotate feature annotations shown in this document.]
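Description:
AiP1652 - pAAV-AiE2332m-minBG-SYFP2-WPRE3-BGHpA is an AAV transfer plasmid built on a pAAV2 backbone, intended for packaging a recombinant adeno-associated virus genome that reports enhancer activity in brain cells. It is propagated in E. coli as a high-copy plasmid through a ColE1/pUC-type origin and selected with ampicillin via the β-lactamase gene and its own promoter. An f1 phage origin and small remnants of pBR322 bom and rop sequences are also present in the backbone. The 4,746 nt sequenced record shows AAV2 inverted terminal repeats flanking the expression cassette. The downstream ITR is annotated in full, while the upstream one is detected only as short fragments, which may simply reflect the difficulty of sequencing or annotating these repeats.

Between the ITRs, the AiE2332m enhancer is placed upstream of a minimal beta-globin promoter (minBG), which has little activity by itself and so makes transcription dependent on the enhancer. Neither element is annotated in the feature table, but the unannotated stretch between the left ITR and the coding sequence is consistent with their position as given in the plasmid name. The cassette drives SYFP2, a rapidly maturing monomeric yellow fluorescent protein derived from Aequorea victoria. This is followed by WPRE3, a shortened woodchuck hepatitis virus posttranscriptional element (annotated as two WPRE fragments) that boosts transcript expression while saving packaging space, and by the bovine growth hormone polyadenylation signal. The construct belongs to a suite of enhancer AAVs for genetic access to cortical cell types, where SYFP2 fluorescence marks the populations in which the enhancer is active. The record does not state which cell population AiE2332m targets.
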