Features (pLannotate 1.2.2; 14 found; start..end, strand, type, name):
    479..1067    +  rep_origin     ori: high-copy-number ColE1/pMB1/pBR322/pUC origin of replication
   1140..1167    +  repeat_region  AAV2 ITR (fragment): inverted terminal repeat of adeno-associated virus serotype 2 inverted
   1196..1223    +  repeat_region  AAV2 ITR (fragment): inverted terminal repeat of adeno-associated virus serotype 2 inverted
   1892..2608    +  CDS            SYFP2: SYFP2 is a basic (constitutively fluorescent) yellow fluorescent protein published in 2006, derived from Aequorea victoria. It is reported to be a very rapidly-maturing monomer with moderate acid sensitivity.
   2648..2805    +  misc_feature   WPRE (fragment): woodchuck hepatitis virus posttranscriptional regulatory element
   2811..2891    +  misc_feature   WPRE (fragment): woodchuck hepatitis virus posttranscriptional regulatory element
   2908..3019    +  polyA_signal   bGH poly(A) signal: bovine growth hormone polyadenylation signal
   3137..3277    +  repeat_region  AAV2 ITR: inverted terminal repeat of adeno-associated virus serotype 2 inverted
   3282..3333    -  misc_feature   bom (fragment): basis of mobility region from pBR322
   3352..3807    +  rep_origin     f1 ori (sequence partly withheld): f1 bacteriophage origin of replication; arrow indicates direction of (+) strand synthesis
   3808..3857    -  misc_feature   bom (fragment): basis of mobility region from pBR322
   3959..3994    -  CDS            rop (fragment): Rop protein, which maintains plasmids at low copy number; rop
   4089..4193    +  promoter       AmpR promoter: bla
   4194..308     +  CDS            AmpR (across the origin): β-lactamase; bla; confers resistance to ampicillin, carbenicillin, and related antibiotics
>Addgene plasmid #230682 | AiP1652 - pAAV-AiE2332m-minBG-SYFP2-WPRE3-BGHpA | addgene full sequence | sequence record 466281 | Addgene NGS Result
CAACAACGTTGCGCAAACTATTAACTGGCGAACTACTTACTCTAGCTTCCCGGCAACAATTAATAGACTG
GATGGAGGCGGATAAAGTTGCAGGACCACTTCTGCGCTCGGCCCTTCCGGCTGGCTGGTTTATTGCTGAT
AAATCTGGAGCCGGTGAGCGTGGGTCTCGCGGTATCATTGCAGCACTGGGGCCAGATGGTAAGCCCTCCC
GTATCGTAGTTATCTACACGACGGGGAGTCAGGCAACTATGGATGAACGAAATAGACAGATCGCTGAGAT
AGGTGCCTCACTGATTAAGCATTGGTAACTGTCAGACCAAGTTTACTCATATATACTTTAGATTGATTTA
AAACTTCATTTTTAATTTAAAAGGATCTAGGTGAAGATCCTTTTTGATAATCTCATGACCAAAATCCCTT
AACGTGAGTTTTCGTTCCACTGAGCGTCAGACCCCGTAGAAAAGATCAAAGGATCTTCTTGAGATCCTTT
TTTTCTGCGCGTAATCTGCTGCTTGCAAACAAAAAAACCACCGCTACCAGCGGTGGTTTGTTTGCCGGAT
CAAGAGCTACCAACTCTTTTTCCGAAGGTAACTGGCTTCAGCAGAGCGCAGATACCAAATACTGTTCTTC
TAGTGTAGCCGTAGTTAGGCCACCACTTCAAGAACTCTGTAGCACCGCCTACATACCTCGCTCTGCTAAT
CCTGTTACCAGTGGCTGCTGCCAGTGGCGATAAGTCGTGTCTTACCGGGTTGGACTCAAGACGATAGTTA
CCGGATAAGGCGCAGCGGTCGGGCTGAACGGGGGGTTCGTGCACACAGCCCAGCTTGGAGCGAACGACCT
ACACCGAACTGAGATACCTACAGCGTGAGCTATGAGAAAGCGCCACGCTTCCCGAAGGGAGAAAGGCGGA
CAGGTATCCGGTAAGCGGCAGGGTCGGAACAGGAGAGCGCACGAGGGAGCTTCCAGGGGGAAACGCCTGG
TATCTTTATAGTCCTGTCGGGTTTCGCCACCTCTGACTTGAGCGTCGATTTTTGTGATGCTCGTCAGGGG
GGCGGAGCCTATGGAAAAACGCCAGCAACGCGGCCTTTTTACGGTTCCTGGCCTTTTGCTGGCCTTTTGC
TCACATGTCCTGCAGGCAGCTGCGCGCTCGCTCGCTCACTGAGGCCGCCCGGGCGTCGGGCGACCTTTGG
TCGCCCGGCCTCAGTGAGCGAGCGAGCGCGCAGAGAGGGAGTGGCCAACTCCATCACTAGGGGTTCCTGC
GGCCGCACGCGTTGTAAGAGTAATAATCGGTTCTGGAGACATTGCCCAGCTTTCCAGCAGCCTGCCAGAC
TCTGAACCCAGAGTGCAGACTCATTAGCATTCAGAGGGGGACTAACCATGGGGGACACATCTCAAGCACT
AGGAAGAGACAGGCTGTGTTTTAATTATGACCTGGACTTTTGAACAAATCCTTTTCTCTGCTTCTCTGAG
CCTCAGAGAAAACAACTTATGGGAGGCTGTGCAGTCGGCAGCTGGGTCCACAGTGGTACCCGTACAGCTG
TGTACACATCTGGCACCCAGGTGGTAGATGGCATGTTCCTCTTCTCGAATTGCTCTTGAAGGTTACAAGA
GACAAGGGAGTAAGGTGCAGCTGACGTGGTTTGGCTCCAGGGAGGGAGAACGGAAGGAACAAGGCTTGCT
GGACTCTCTGGCCTGCAGTCCTCCAGGGAACATGGCCAATTCAGGATTTGAGCCTAGATGACTACTTACA
CTTAGTCTAGCGCTCCTGAGTCAACATGGCGGACACTCTTCGGAGCTCGGGCTGGGCATAAAAGTCAGGG
CAGAGCCATCTATTGCTTACATTTGCTTCTGGGATCCAGATCTTTCGAAGCTAGCGCTACCGGTCGCCAC
CATGGTGAGCAAGGGCGAGGAGCTGTTCACCGGGGTGGTGCCCATCCTGGTCGAGCTGGACGGCGACGTA
AACGGCCACAAGTTCAGCGTGTCCGGCGAGGGCGAGGGCGATGCCACCTACGGCAAGCTGACCCTGAAGC
TGATCTGCACCACCGGCAAGCTGCCCGTGCCCTGGCCCACCCTCGTGACCACCCTGGGCTACGGCGTGCA
GTGCTTCGCCCGCTACCCCGACCACATGAAGCAGCACGACTTCTTCAAGTCCGCCATGCCCGAAGGCTAC
GTCCAGGAGCGCACCATCTTCTTCAAGGACGACGGCAACTACAAGACCCGCGCCGAGGTGAAGTTCGAGG
GCGACACCCTGGTGAACCGCATCGAGCTGAAGGGCATCGACTTCAAGGAGGACGGCAACATCCTGGGGCA
CAAGCTGGAGTACAACTACAACAGCCACAACGTCTATATCACCGCCGACAAGCAGAAGAACGGCATCAAG
GCCAACTTCAAGATCCGCCACAACATCGAGGACGGCGGCGTGCAGCTCGCCGACCACTACCAGCAGAACA
CCCCCATCGGCGACGGCCCCGTGCTGCTGCCCGACAACCACTACCTGAGCTACCAGTCCAAGCTGAGCAA
AGACCCCAACGAGAAGCGCGATCACATGGTCCTGCTGGAGTTCGTGACCGCCGCCGGGATCACTCTCGGC
ATGGACGAGCTGTACAAGTAAGTCGACGGCGCGCCGCGGCCGCGAATTCGATATCATAATCAACCTCTGG
ATTACAAAATTTGTGAAAGATTGACTGGTATTCTTAACTATGTTGCTCCTTTTACGCTATGTGGATACGC
TGCTTTAATGCCTTTGTATCATGCTATTGCTTCCCGTATGGCTTTCATTTTCTCCTCCTTGTATAAATCC
TGGTTAGTTCTTGCCACGGCGGAACTCATCGCCGCCTGCCTTGCCCGCTGCTGGACAGGGGCTCGGCTGT
TGGGCACTGACAATTCCGTGGCTCGAGAGATCTTCGACTGTGCCTTCTAGTTGCCAGCCATCTGTTGTTT
GCCCCTCCCCCGTGCCTTCCTTGACCCTGGAAGGTGCCACTCCCACTGTCCTTTCCTAATAAAATGAGGA
AATTGCATCGCATTGTCTGAGTAGGTGTCATTCTATTCTGGGGGGTGGGGTGGGGCAGGACAGCAAGGGG
GAGGATTGGGAAGACAATAGCAGGCATGAGATCTCACGTGCGGACCGAGCGGCCGCAGGAACCCCTAGTG
ATGGAGTTGGCCACTCCCTCTCTGCGCGCTCGCTCGCTCACTGAGGCCGGGCGACCAAAGGTCGCCCGAC
GCCCGGGCTTTGCCCGGGCGGCCTCAGTGAGCGAGCGAGCGCGCAGCTGCCTGCAGGGGCGCCTGATGCG
GTATTTTCTCCTTACGCATCTGTGCGGTATTTCACACCGCATA
[95 nt withheld, positions 3334-3428]
T
[46 nt withheld, positions 3430-3475]
C
[141 nt withheld, positions 3477-3617]
CCTTTGACGTTGGAGTCCACGTTCTTT
[37 nt withheld, positions 3645-3681]
ACTCTATCTCGGGCTATTCTTTTGATTTATAAGGGATTTTGCCGATTTCGGTCTATTGGTTAAAAAATGA
GCTGATTTAACAAAAATTTAACGCGAATTTTAACAAAATATTAACGTTTACAATTTTATGGTGCACTCTC
AGTACAATCTGCTCTGATGCCGCATAGTTAAGCCAGCCCCGACACCCGCCAACACCCGCTGACGCGCCCT
GACGGGCTTGTCTGCTCCCGGCATCCGCTTACAGACAAGCTGTGACCGTCTCCGGGAGCTGCATGTGTCA
GAGGTTTTCACCGTCATCACCGAAACGCGCGAGACGAAAGGGCCTCGTGATACGCCTATTTTTATAGGTT
AATGTCATGATAATAATGGTTTCTTAGACGTCAGGTGGCACTTTTCGGGGAAATGTGCGCGGAACCCCTA
TTTGTTTATTTTTCTAAATACATTCAAATATGTATCCGCTCATGAGACAATAACCCTGATAAATGCTTCA
ATAATATTGAAAAAGGAAGAGTATGAGTATTCAACATTTCCGTGTCGCCCTTATTCCCTTTTTTGCGGCA
TTTTGCCTTCCTGTTTTTGCTCACCCAGAAACGCTGGTGAAAGTAAAAGATGCTGAAGATCAGTTGGGTG
CACGAGTGGGTTACATCGAACTGGATCTCAACAGCGGTAAGATCCTTGAGAGTTTTCGCCCCGAAGAACG
TTTTCCAATGATGAGCACTTTTAAAGTTCTGCTATGTGGCGCGGTATTATCCCGTATTGACGCCGGGCAA
GAGCAACTCGGTCGCCGCATACACTATTCTCAGAATGACTTGGTTGAGTACTCACCAGTCACAGAAAAGC
ATCTTACGGATGGCATGACAGTAAGAGAATTATGCAGTGCTGCCATAACCATGAGTGATAACACTGCGGC
CAACTTACTTCTGACAACGATCGGAGGACCGAAGGAGCTAACCGCTTTTTTGCACAACATGGGGGATCAT
GTAACTCGCCTTGATCGTTGGGAACCGGAGCTGAATGAAGCCATACCAAACGACGAGCGTGACACCACGA
TGCCTGTAGCAATGG
